>Addgene plasmid #143885 | TFORF0575 | addgene full sequence | sequence record 404552 | Addgene NGS Result
TTAATGTAGTCTTATGCAATACTCTTGTAGTCTTGCAACATGGTAACGATGAGTTAGCAACATGCCTTAC
AAGGAGAGAAAAAGCACCGTGCATGCCGATTGGTGGAAGTAAGGTGGTACGATCGTGCCTTATTAGGAAG
GCAACAGACGGGTCTGACATGGATTGGACGAACCACTGAATTGCCGCATTGCAGAGATATTGTATTTAAG
TGCCTAGCTCGATACATAAACGGGTCTCTCTGGTTAGACCAGATCTGAGCCTGGGAGCTCTCTGGCTAAC
TAGGGAACCCACTGCTTAAGCCTCAATAAAGCTTGCCTTGAGTGCTTCAAGTAGTGTGTGCCCGTCTGTT
GTGTGACTCTGGTAACTAGAGATCCCTCAGACCCTTTTAGTCAGTGTGGAAAATCTCTAGCAGTGGCGCC
CGAACAGGGACTTGAAAGCGAAAGGGAAACCAGAGGAGCTCTCTCGACGCAGGACTCGGCTTGCTGAAGC
GCGCACGGCAAGAGGCGAGGGGCGGCGACTGGTGAGTACGCCAAAAATTTTGACTAGCGGAGGCTAGAAG
GAGAGAGATGGGTGCGAGAGCGTCAGTATTAAGCGGGGGAGAATTAGATCGCGATGGGAAAAAATTCGGT
TAAGGCCAGGGGGAAAGAAAAAATATAAATTAAAACATATAGTATGGGCAAGCAGGGAGCTAGAACGATT
CGCAGTTAATCCTGGCCTGTTAGAAACATCAGAAGGCTGTAGACAAATACTGGGACAGCTACAACCATCC
CTTCAGACAGGATCAGAAGAACTTAGATCATTATATAATACAGTAGCAACCCTCTATTGTGTGCATCAAA
GGATAGAGATAAAAGACACCAAGGAAGCTTTAGACAAGATAGAGGAAGAGCAAAACAAAAGTAAGACCAC
CGCACAGCAAGCGGCCGCTGATCTTCAGACCTGGAGGAGGAGATATGAGGGACAATTGGAGAAGTGAATT
ATATAAATATAAAGTAGTAAAAATTGAACCATTAGGAGTAGCACCCACCAAGGCAAAGAGAAGAGTGGTG
CAGAGAGAAAAAAGAGCAGTGGGAATAGGAGCTTTGTTCCTTGGGTTCTTGGGAGCAGCAGGAAGCACTA
TGGGCGCAGCGTCAATGACGCTGACGGTACAGGCCAGACAATTATTGTCTGGTATAGTGCAGCAGCAGAA
CAATTTGCTGAGGGCTATTGAGGCGCAACAGCATCTGTTGCAACTCACAGTCTGGGGCATCAAGCAGCTC
CAGGCAAGAATCCTGGCTGTGGAAAGATACCTAAAGGATCAACAGCTCCTGGGGATTTGGGGTTGCTCTG
GAAAACTCATTTGCACCACTGCTGTGCCTTGGAATGCTAGTTGGAGTAATAAATCTCTGGAACAGATTTG
GAATCACACGACCTGGATGGAGTGGGACAGAGAAATTAACAATTACACAAGCTTAATACACTCCTTAATT
GAAGAATCGCAAAACCAGCAAGAAAAGAATGAACAAGAATTATTGGAATTAGATAAATGGGCAAGTTTGT
GGAATTGGTTTAACATAACAAATTGGCTGTGGTATATAAAATTATTCATAATGATAGTAGGAGGCTTGGT
AGGTTTAAGAATAGTTTTTGCTGTACTTTCTATAGTGAATAGAGTTAGGCAGGGATATTCACCATTATCG
TTTCAGACCCACCTCCCAACCCCGAGGGGACCCATGCATTGCATCTCAATTAGTCAGCAACCAGGTGTGG
AAAGTCCCCAGGCTCCCCAGCAGGCAGAAGTATGCAAAGCATGCGTCTCAATTAGTCAGCAACCATAGTC
CCGCCCCTAACTCCGCCCATCCCGCCCCTAACTCCGCCCAGTTCCGCCCATTCTCCGCCCCATGGCTGAC
TAATTTTTTTTATTTATGCAGAGGCCGAGGCCGCCTCGGCCTCTGAGCTATTCCAGAAGTAGTGAGGAGG
CTTTTTTGGAGGCCTAGGCTTTTGCAAAAAGCTTTCTAGAGGTACCACCGGAGCTTACCATGACCGAGTA
CAAGCCCACGGTGCGCCTCGCCACCCGCGACGACGTCCCCAGGGCCGTACGCACCCTCGCCGCCGCGTTC
GCCGACTACCCCGCCACGCGCCACACCGTCGATCCGGACCGCCACATCGAGCGGGTCACCGAGCTGCAAG
AACTCTTCCTCACGCGCGTCGGGCTCGACATCGGCAAGGTGTGGGTCGCGGACGACGGCGCCGCCGTGGC
GGTCTGGACCACGCCGGAGAGCGTCGAAGCGGGGGCGGTGTTCGCCGAGATCGGCCCGCGCATGGCCGAG
TTGAGCGGTTCCCGGCTGGCCGCGCAGCAACAGATGGAAGGCCTCCTGGCGCCGCACCGGCCCAAGGAGC
CCGCGTGGTTCCTGGCCACCGTCGGCGTCTCGCCCGACCACCAGGGCAAGGGTCTGGGCAGCGCCGTCGT
GCTCCCCGGAGTGGAGGCGGCCGAGCGCGCCGGGGTGCCCGCCTTCCTGGAGACCTCCGCGCCCCGCAAC
CTCCCCTTCTACGAGCGGCTCGGCTTCACCGTCACCGCCGACGTCGAGGTGCCCGAAGGACCGCGCACCT
GGTGCATGACCCGCAAGCCCGGTGCCAGTTAACGAATTCTAGATCTTGAGACAAATGGCAGTATTCATCC
ACAATTTTAAAAGAAAAGGGGGGATTGGGGGGTACAGTGCAGGGGAAAGAATAGTAGACATAATAGCAAC
AGACATACAAACTAAAGAATTACAAAAACAAATTACAAAAATTCAAAATTTTCGGGTTTATTACAGGGAC
AGCAGAGATCCACTTTGGCGCCGGCTCGAGGCCTGCAGGTGCAAAGATGGATAAAGTTTTAAACAGAGAG
GAATCTTTGCAGCTAATGGACCTTCTAGGTCTTGAAAGGAGTGGGAATTGGCTCCGGTGCCCGTCAGTGG
GCAGAGCGCACATCGCCCACAGTCCCCGAGAAGTTGGGGGGAGGGGTCGGCAATTGAACCGGTGCCTAGA
GAAGGTGGCGCGGGGTAAACTGGGAAAGTGATGTCGTGTACTGGCTCCGCCTTTTTCCCGAGGGTGGGGG
AGAACCGTATATAAGTGCAGTAGTCGCCGTGAACGTTCTTTTTCGCAACGGGTTTGCCGCCAGAACACAG
GTAAGTGCCGTGTGTGGTTCCCGCGGGCCTGGCCTCTTTACGGGTTATGGCCCTTGCGTGCCTTGAATTA
CTTCCACCTGGCTGCAGTACGTGATTCTTGATCCCGAGCTTCGGGTTGGAAGTGGGTGGGAGAGTTCGAG
GCCTTGCGCTTAAGGAGCCCCTTCGCCTCGTGCTTGAGTTGAGGCCTGGCCTGGGCGCTGGGGCCGCCGC
GTGCGAATCTGGTGGCACCTTCGCGCCTGTCTCGCTGCTTTCGATAAGTCTCTAGCCATTTAAAATTTTT
GATGACCTGCTGCGACGCTTTTTTTCTGGCAAGATAGTCTTGTAAATGCGGGCCAAGATCTGCACACTGG
TATTTCGGTTTTTGGGGCCGCGGGCGGCGACGGGGCCCGTGCGTCCCAGCGCACATGTTCGGCGAGGCGG
GGCCTGCGAGCGCGGCCACCGAGAATCGGACGGGGGTAGTCTCAAGCTGGCCGGCCTGCTCTGGTGCCTG
GCCTCGCGCCGCCGTGTATCGCCCCGCCCTGGGCGGCAAGGCTGGCCCGGTCGGCACCAGTTGCGTGAGC
GGAAAGATGGCCGCTTCCCGGCCCTGCTGCAGGGAGCTCAAAATGGAGGACGCGGCGCTCGGGAGAGCGG
GCGGGTGAGTCACCCACACAAAGGAAAAGGGCCTTTCCGTCCTCAGCCGTCGCTTCATGTGACTCCACGG
AGTACCGGGCGCCGTCCAGGCACCTCGATTAGTTCTCGAGCTTTTGGAGTACGTCGTCTTTAGGTTGGGG
GGAGGGGTTTTATGCGATGGAGTTTCCCCACACTGAGTGGGTGGAGACTGAAGTTAGGCCAGCTTGGCAC
TTGATGTAATTCTCCTTGGAATTTGCCCTTTTTGAGTTTGGATCTTGGTTCATTCTCAAGCCTCAGACAG
TGGTTCAAAGTTTTTTTCTTCCATTTCAGGTGTCGTGAGGCTAGCACCGCCACCATGGATTTTGATGAGC
GTGGTCCCTGCTCCTCTAACATGTATTTGCCAAGTTGTACTTACTACGTCTCGGGTCCAGATTTCTCCAG
CCTCCCTTCTTTTCTGCCCCAGACCCCGTCTTCGCGCCCAATGACATACTCCTACTCCTCCAACCTGCCC
CAGGTCCAACCCGTGCGCGAAGTGACCTTCAGAGAGTACGCCATTGAGCCCGCCACTAAATGGCACCCCC
GCGGCAATCTGGCCCACTGCTACTCCGCGGAGGAGCTCGTGCACAGAGACTGCCTGCAGGCGCCCAGCGC
GGCCGGCGTGCCTGGCGACGTGCTGGCCAAGAGCTCGGCCAACGTCTACCACCACCCCACCCCCGCAGTC
TCGTCCAATTTCTATAGCACCGTGGGCAGGAACGGCGTCCTGCCACAGGCTTTCGACCAGTTTTTCGAGA
CAGCCTACGGCACCCCGGAAAACCTCGCCTCCTCCGACTACCCCGGGGACAAGAGCGCCGAGAAGGGGCC
CCCGGCGGCCACGGCGACCTCCGCGGCGGCGGCGGCGGCTGCAACGGGCGCGCCGGCAACTTCAAGTTCG
GACAGCGGCGGCGGCGGCGGCTGCCGGGAGACGGCGGCGGCAGCAGAGGAGAAAGAGCGGCGGCGGCGCC
CCGAGAGCAGCAGCAGCCCCGAGTCGTCTTCCGGCCACACTGAGGACAAGGCCGGCGGCTCCAGTGGCCA
ACGCACCCGCAAAAAGCGCTGCCCCTATACCAAGTACCAGATCCGAGAGCTGGAACGGGAGTTCTTCTTC
AGCGTCTACATTAACAAAGAGAAGCGCCTGCAACTGTCCCGCATGCTCAACCTCACTGATCGTCAAGTCA
AAATCTGGTTTCAGAACAGGAGAATGAAGGAAAAAAAAATTAACAGAGACCGTTTACAGTACTACTCAGC
AAATCCACTCCTCTAGTAATGAACTAGTCCGTAACTTGAAAGTATTTCGATTTCTTGGCTTTATATATCT
TGTGGAAAGGACGAAACAAAGAGAGGCATACTAAGGCGACGCGTTAAGTCGACAATCAACCTCTGGATTA
CAAAATTTGTGAAAGATTGACTGGTATTCTTAACTATGTTGCTCCTTTTACGCTATGTGGATACGCTGCT
TTAATGCCTTTGTATCATGCTATTGCTTCCCGTATGGCTTTCATTTTCTCCTCCTTGTATAAATCCTGGT
TGCTGTCTCTTTATGAGGAGTTGTGGCCCGTTGTCAGGCAACGTGGCGTGGTGTGCACTGTGTTTGCTGA
CGCAACCCCCACTGGTTGGGGCATTGCCACCACCTGTCAGCTCCTTTCCGGGACTTTCGCTTTCCCCCTC
CCTATTGCCACGGCGGAACTCATCGCCGCCTGCCTTGCCCGCTGCTGGACAGGGGCTCGGCTGTTGGGCA
CTGACAATTCCGTGGTGTTGTCGGGGAAATCATCGTCCTTTCCTTGGCTGCTCGCCTGTGTTGCCACCTG
GATTCTGCGCGGGACGTCCTTCTGCTACGTCCCTTCGGCCCTCAATCCAGCGGACCTTCCTTCCCGCGGC
CTGCTGCCGGCTCTGCGGCCTCTTCCGCGTCTTCGCCTTCGCCCTCAGACGAGTCGGATCTCCCTTTGGG
CCGCCTCCCCGCGTCGACTTTAAGACCAATGACTTACAAGGCAGCTGTAGATCTTAGCCACTTTTTAAAA
GAAAAGGGGGGACTGGAAGGGCTAATTCACTCCCAACGAAGACAAGATCTGCTTTTTGCTTGTACTGGGT
CTCTCTGGTTAGACCAGATCTGAGCCTGGGAGCTCTCTGGCTAACTAGGGAACCCACTGCTTAAGCCTCA
ATAAAGCTTGCCTTGAGTGCTTCAAGTAGTGTGTGCCCGTCTGTTGTGTGACTCTGGTAACTAGAGATCC
CTCAGACCCTTTTAGTCAGTGTGGAAAATCTCTAGCAGTACGTATAGTAGTTCATGTCATCTTATTATTC
AGTATTTATAACTTGCAAAGAAATGAATATCAGAGAGTGAGAGGAACTTGTTTATTGCAGCTTATAATGG
TTACAAATAAAGCAATAGCATCACAAATTTCACAAATAAAGCATTTTTTTCACTGCATTCTAGTTGTGGT
TTGTCCAAACTCATCAATGTATCTTATCATGTCTGGCTCTAGCTATCCCGCCCCTAACTCCGCCCATCCC
GCCCCTAACTCCGCCCAGTTCCGCCCATTCTCCGCCCCATGGCTGACTAATTTTTTTTATTTATGCAGAG
GCCGAGGCCGCCTCGGCCTCTGAGCTATTCCAGAAGTAGTGAGGAGGCTTTTTTGGAGGCCTAGGGACGT
ACCCAATTCGCCCTATAGTGAGTCGTATTACGCGCGCTCACTGGCCGTCGTTTTACAACGTCGTGACTGG
GAAAACCCTGGCGTTACCCAACTTAATCGCCTTGCAGCACATCCCCCTTTCGCCAGCTGGCGTAATAGCG
AAGAGGCCCGCACCGATCGCCCTTCCCAACAGTTGCGCAGCCTGAATGGCGAATGGG
[124 nt withheld, positions 6638-6761]
C
[91 nt withheld, positions 6763-6853]
A
[49 nt withheld, positions 6855-6903]
CCTTTGACGTTGGAGTCCACGTTCTTT
[37 nt withheld, positions 6931-6967]
ACCCTATCTCGGTCTATTCTTTTGATTTATAAGGGATTTTGCCGATTTCGGCCTATTGGTTAAAAAATGA
GCTGATTTAACAAAAATTTAACGCGAATTTTAACAAAATATTAACGCTTACAATTTAGGTGGCACTTTTC
GGGGAAATGTGCGCGGAACCCCTATTTGTTTATTTTTCTAAATACATTCAAATATGTATCCGCTCATGAG
ACAATAACCCTGATAAATGCTTCAATAATATTGAAAAAGGAAGAGTATGAGTATTCAACATTTCCGTGTC
GCCCTTATTCCCTTTTTTGCGGCATTTTGCCTTCCTGTTTTTGCTCACCCAGAAACGCTGGTGAAAGTAA
AAGATGCTGAAGATCAGTTGGGTGCACGAGTGGGTTACATCGAACTGGATCTCAACAGCGGTAAGATCCT
TGAGAGTTTTCGCCCCGAAGAACGTTTTCCAATGATGAGCACTTTTAAAGTTCTGCTATGTGGCGCGGTA
TTATCCCGTATTGACGCCGGGCAAGAGCAACTCGGTCGCCGCATACACTATTCTCAGAATGACTTGGTTG
AGTACTCACCAGTCACAGAAAAGCATCTTACGGATGGCATGACAGTAAGAGAATTATGCAGTGCTGCCAT
AACCATGAGTGATAACACTGCGGCCAACTTACTTCTGACAACGATCGGAGGACCGAAGGAGCTAACCGCT
TTTTTGCACAACATGGGGGATCATGTAACTCGCCTTGATCGTTGGGAACCGGAGCTGAATGAAGCCATAC
CAAACGACGAGCGTGACACCACGATGCCTGTAGCAATGGCAACAACGTTGCGCAAACTATTAACTGGCGA
ACTACTTACTCTAGCTTCCCGGCAACAATTAATAGACTGGATGGAGGCGGATAAAGTTGCAGGACCACTT
CTGCGCTCGGCCCTTCCGGCTGGCTGGTTTATTGCTGATAAATCTGGAGCCGGTGAGCGTGGGTCTCGCG
GTATCATTGCAGCACTGGGGCCAGATGGTAAGCCCTCCCGTATCGTAGTTATCTACACGACGGGGAGTCA
GGCAACTATGGATGAACGAAATAGACAGATCGCTGAGATAGGTGCCTCACTGATTAAGCATTGGTAACTG
TCAGACCAAGTTTACTCATATATACTTTAGATTGATTTAAAACTTCATTTTTAATTTAAAAGGATCTAGG
TGAAGATCCTTTTTGATAATCTCATGACCAAAATCCCTTAACGTGAGTTTTCGTTCCACTGAGCGTCAGA
CCCCGTAGAAAAGATCAAAGGATCTTCTTGAGATCCTTTTTTTCTGCGCGTAATCTGCTGCTTGCAAACA
AAAAAACCACCGCTACCAGCGGTGGTTTGTTTGCCGGATCAAGAGCTACCAACTCTTTTTCCGAAGGTAA
CTGGCTTCAGCAGAGCGCAGATACCAAATACTGTTCTTCTAGTGTAGCCGTAGTTAGGCCACCACTTCAA
GAACTCTGTAGCACCGCCTACATACCTCGCTCTGCTAATCCTGTTACCAGTGGCTGCTGCCAGTGGCGAT
AAGTCGTGTCTTACCGGGTTGGACTCAAGACGATAGTTACCGGATAAGGCGCAGCGGTCGGGCTGAACGG
GGGGTTCGTGCACACAGCCCAGCTTGGAGCGAACGACCTACACCGAACTGAGATACCTACAGCGTGAGCT
ATGAGAAAGCGCCACGCTTCCCGAAGGGAGAAAGGCGGACAGGTATCCGGTAAGCGGCAGGGTCGGAACA
GGAGAGCGCACGAGGGAGCTTCCAGGGGGAAACGCCTGGTATCTTTATAGTCCTGTCGGGTTTCGCCACC
TCTGACTTGAGCGTCGATTTTTGTGATGCTCGTCAGGGGGGCGGAGCCTATGGAAAAACGCCAGCAACGC
GGCCTTTTTACGGTTCCTGGCCTTTTGCTGGCCTTTTGCTCACATGTTCTTTCCTGCGTTATCCCCTGAT
TCTGTGGATAACCGTATTACCGCCTTTGAGTGAGCTGATACCGCTCGCCGCAGCCGAACGACCGAGCGCA
GCGAGTCAGTGAGCGAGGAAGCGGAAGAGCGCCCAATACGCAAACCGCCTCTCCCCGCGCGTTGGCCGAT
TCATTAATGCAGCTGGCACGACAGGTTTCCCGACTGGAAAGCGGGCAGTGAGCGCAACGCAATTAATGTG
AGTTAGCTCACTCATTAGGCACCCCAGGCTTTACACTTTATGCTTCCGGCTCGTATGTTGTGTGGAATTG
TGAGCGGATAACAATTTCACACAGGAAACAGCTATGACCATGATTACGCCAAGCGCGCAATTAACCCTCA
CTAAAGGGAACAAAAGCTGGAGCTGCAAGC
Features (pLannotate 1.2.2; 31 found; start..end, strand, type, name):
      5..231     +  promoter       RSV promoter: Rous sarcoma virus enhancer/promoter
    232..412     +  LTR            5' LTR (truncated): truncated 5' long terminal repeat (LTR) from HIV-1
    459..584     +  misc_feature   HIV-1 Ψ: packaging signal of human immunodeficiency virus type 1
    568..931     +  CDS            HIV-1 gag (fragment): gag protein from human immunodeficiency virus 1; gag
   1077..1310    +  misc_feature   RRE: The Rev response element (RRE) of HIV-1 allows for Rev-dependent mRNA export from the nucleus to the cytoplasm.
   1687..1713    +  CDS            Rev (fragment): human immunodeficiency virus 1 (HIV-1) Rev protein; rev; enhances nuclear export of unspliced and incompletely spliced viral mRNAs
   1720..1743    +  promoter       SV40 promoter (fragment): SV40 early promoter
   1744..1815    +  promoter       SV40 promoter (fragment): SV40 enhancer and early promoter
   1839..1974    +  rep_origin     SV40 ori: SV40 origin of replication
   2020..2616    +  CDS            PuroR (fragment): puromycin N-acetyltransferase; pac from Streptomyces; confers resistance to puromycin
   2665..2782    +  misc_feature   cPPT/CTS: central polypurine tract and central termination sequence of HIV-1
   2847..2913    +  CDS            small t antigen (fragment): SV40 (simian virus 40) small t antigen
   2920..4098    +  promoter       EF-1α promoter: strong constitutive promoter for human elongation factor EF-1α
   4115..5053    +  CDS            HOXA11: HXA11_HUMAN - Also known as HOX1I. Experimental evidence at transcript level: Swiss-Prot protein existence level 2. Sequence-specific transcription factor which is part of a developmental regulatory system that provides cells with specific positional identities on the anterior-posterior axis. From Homo sapiens (Human).
   5069..5122    +  promoter       U6 promoter (fragment): RNA polymerase III promoter for human U6 snRNA
   5164..5752    +  misc_feature   WPRE: woodchuck hepatitis virus posttranscriptional regulatory element
   5803..5822    +  misc_feature   cPPT/CTS (fragment): central polypurine tract and central termination sequence of HIV-1
   5824..6057    +  LTR            3' LTR (ΔU3): self-inactivating 3' long terminal repeat (LTR) from HIV-1
   6135..6256    +  polyA_signal   SV40 poly(A) signal: SV40 polyadenylation signal
   6296..6431    +  rep_origin     SV40 ori: SV40 origin of replication
   6452..6470    -  promoter       T7 promoter: promoter for bacteriophage T7 RNA polymerase
   6478..6633    +  CDS            lacZα (fragment): LacZα fragment of β-galactosidase; lacZ fragment
   6638..7066    +  rep_origin     f1 ori (sequence partly withheld): f1 bacteriophage origin of replication; arrow indicates direction of (+) strand synthesis
   7119..7223    +  promoter       AmpR promoter: bla
   7224..8084    +  CDS            AmpR: β-lactamase; bla; confers resistance to ampicillin, carbenicillin, and related antibiotics
   8255..8843    +  rep_origin     ori: high-copy-number ColE1/pMB1/pBR322/pUC origin of replication
   9026..9118    +  CDS            lacI (fragment): lac repressor; lacI; The lac repressor binds to the lac operator to inhibit transcription in E. coli. This inhibition can be relieved by adding lactose or isopropyl-β-D-thiogalactopyranoside (IPTG).
   9131..9152    +  protein_bind   CAP binding site: CAP binding activates transcription in the presence of cAMP. E. coli catabolite activator protein
   9167..9197    +  promoter       lac promoter: promoter for the E. coli lac operon
   9205..9221    +  protein_bind   lac operator: The lac repressor binds to the lac operator to inhibit transcription in E. coli. This inhibition can be relieved by adding lactose or isopropyl-β-D-thiogalactopyranoside (IPTG). lac repressor encoded by lacI
   9266..9284    +  promoter       T3 promoter: promoter for bacteriophage T3 RNA polymerase
