[The description below was written by a language model from this plasmid's Addgene catalogue record and pLannotate feature annotations shown in this document.]
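Description:
TFORF0575 is a third-generation-style, self-inactivating lentiviral expression plasmid built on the pLX_TRC317 backbone and carrying the human homeobox transcription factor HOXA11 as its insert. It belongs to a barcoded collection of transcription factor ORFs. In bacteria it is maintained through a high-copy ColE1/pUC-type origin with ampicillin resistance (AmpR under its own bla promoter). An f1 origin and remnants of a lac/lacZα cloning region flanked by T7 and T3 promoters are carried over from the parental vector. The depositor notes that the plasmid can recombine, as is common for LTR-containing vectors.

The viral genome is transcribed in packaging cells from an RSV promoter fused to a truncated HIV-1 5' LTR. It contains the Ψ packaging signal with a partial gag sequence, the RRE for Rev-dependent nuclear export, a cPPT/CTS element, and a ΔU3 3' LTR followed by an SV40 poly(A) signal. Two expression units sit between the LTRs. An SV40 early promoter drives puromycin N-acetyltransferase for selection of transduced mammalian cells, and the strong constitutive EF-1α promoter drives the HOXA11 ORF. A WPRE downstream of the ORF enhances transcript stability and expression.

According to the record, each ORF in the collection is paired with a unique 24-bp barcode, although the feature table does not annotate it. A short U6 promoter fragment lies between the ORF and the WPRE, but the record does not state whether it relates to the barcode region. The barcodes identify which factor was delivered in pooled overexpression screens, such as screens for transcription factors that direct cell differentiation. The ORF portion of the plasmid was made synthetically.
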