Addgene plasmid #143885: TFORF0575
Purpose: Lentiviral vector for overexpressing transcription factor ORFs with unique 24-bp barcodes. Barcodes facilitate identification of transcription factors in pooled screens.
Depositing lab: Feng Zhang. Depositing organization: Broad Institute. Publication: A transcription factor atlas of directed differentiation. Joung J, Ma S, Tay T, Geiger-Schuller KR, Kirchgatterer PC, Verdine VK, Guo B, Arias-Garcia MA, Allen WE, Singh A, Kuksenko O, Abudayyeh OO, Gootenberg JS, Fu Z, Macrae RK, Buenrostro JD, Regev A, Zhang F. Cell. 2023 Jan 5;186(1):209-229.e26. doi: 10.1016/j.cell.2022.11.026. PubMed 36608654.
Backbone
  Vector backbone: pLX_TRC317
  Backbone manufacturer: Broad Institute Genetic Perturbation Platform
  Backbone size w/o insert (bp): 8264
  Vector type: Mammalian Expression, Lentiviral
  Selectable markers: Puromycin
Growth in bacteria
  Bacterial resistance: Ampicillin, 100 μg/mL
  Growth temperature: 37°C
  Growth strain: NEB Stable
  Copy number: High Copy
Gene/Insert
  Gene/Insert name: HOXA11
  Species: H. sapiens (human)
  Insert size (bp): 1043
  Entrez Gene: HOXA11 (a.k.a. HOX1, HOX1I, RUSAT1)
  Promoter: EF1a
  Cloning method: Unknown
  Sequencing primers: 5′ GGGTGGAGACTGAAGTTAGGCCAG; 3′ CACATAGCGTAAAAGGAGCAACATAG
Terms and licenses: Academic/Nonprofit Terms; Industry Terms: Not Available to Industry
Depositor comments: NM_005523,ENST00000006015 . The transcription factor ORF portion of this plasmid was synthesized by Genewiz. Please test multiple small colonies in case of plasmid recombination. To make this collection available in a timely manner, a portion of this collection was not fully sequenced by Addgene. If an Addgene verified full plasmid sequence is not available, please contact us prior to placing an order to request the full sequence.
How to cite: TFORF0575 was a gift from Feng Zhang (Addgene plasmid # 143885 ; http://n2t.net/addgene:143885 ; RRID:Addgene_143885)
