>Addgene plasmid #143885 | TFORF0575 | depositor partial sequence | sequence record 283782 | Insert
ACCGCCACCATGGATTTTGATGAGCGTGGTCCCTGCTCCTCTAACATGTATTTGCCAAGTTGTACTTACT
ACGTCTCGGGTCCAGATTTCTCCAGCCTCCCTTCTTTTCTGCCCCAGACCCCGTCTTCGCGCCCAATGAC
ATACTCCTACTCCTCCAACCTGCCCCAGGTCCAACCCGTGCGCGAAGTGACCTTCAGAGAGTACGCCATT
GAGCCCGCCACTAAATGGCACCCCCGCGGCAATCTGGCCCACTGCTACTCCGCGGAGGAGCTCGTGCACA
GAGACTGCCTGCAGGCGCCCAGCGCGGCCGGCGTGCCTGGCGACGTGCTGGCCAAGAGCTCGGCCAACGT
CTACCACCACCCCACCCCCGCAGTCTCGTCCAATTTCTATAGCACCGTGGGCAGGAACGGCGTCCTGCCA
CAGGCTTTCGACCAGTTTTTCGAGACAGCCTACGGCACCCCGGAAAACCTCGCCTCCTCCGACTACCCCG
GGGACAAGAGCGCCGAGAAGGGGCCCCCGGCGGCCACGGCGACCTCCGCGGCGGCGGCGGCGGCTGCAAC
GGGCGCGCCGGCAACTTCAAGTTCGGACAGCGGCGGCGGCGGCGGCTGCCGGGAGACGGCGGCGGCAGCA
GAGGAGAAAGAGCGGCGGCGGCGCCCCGAGAGCAGCAGCAGCCCCGAGTCGTCTTCCGGCCACACTGAGG
ACAAGGCCGGCGGCTCCAGTGGCCAACGCACCCGCAAAAAGCGCTGCCCCTATACCAAGTACCAGATCCG
AGAGCTGGAACGGGAGTTCTTCTTCAGCGTCTACATTAACAAAGAGAAGCGCCTGCAACTGTCCCGCATG
CTCAACCTCACTGATCGTCAAGTCAAAATCTGGTTTCAGAACAGGAGAATGAAGGAAAAAAAAATTAACA
GAGACCGTTTACAGTACTACTCAGCAAATCCACTCCTCTAGTAATGAACTAGTCCGTAACTTGAAAGTAT
TTCGATTTCTTGGCTTTATATATCTTGTGGAAAGGACGAAACAAAGAGAGGCATACTAAGGCG
