>Addgene plasmid #143885 | TFORF0575 | depositor partial sequence | sequence record 283783 | Barcode
AACAAAGAGAGGCATACTAAGGCG
